Addgene plasmid #171462: YF-Cav1s
Purpose: Expresses YF-Cav1s, a FiCE of iCMM, in mammalian cells
Depositing lab: Takafumi Miyamoto. Depositing organization: University of Tsukuba. Publication: Rapid manipulation of mitochondrial morphology in a living cell with iCMM. Miyamoto T, Uosaki H, Mizunoe Y, Han SI, Goto S, Yamanaka D, Masuda M, Yoneyama Y, Nakamura H, Hattori N, Takeuchi Y, Ohno H, Sekiya M, Matsuzaka T, Hakuno F, Takahashi SI, Yahagi N, Ito K, Shimano H. Cell Rep Methods. 2021 Jul 22;1(4):100052. doi: 10.1016/j.crmeth.2021.100052. eCollection 2021 Aug 23. PubMed 35475143.
Backbone
  Vector backbone: pEYFP-C1 (modified)
  Backbone size w/o insert (bp): 4700
  Total vector size (bp): 6185
  Vector type: Mammalian Expression
Growth in bacteria
  Bacterial resistance: Kanamycin, 50 μg/mL
  Growth temperature: 37°C
  Growth strain: DH5alpha
  Copy number: High Copy
Gene/Insert
  Gene/Insert name: EYFP-FKBP12-Caveolin1(61-178 aa) (alt name: YF-Cav1s)
  Species: H. sapiens (human)
  Insert size (bp): 1485
  Promoter: CMV
  Cloning method: Restriction Enzyme; 5′ cloning site NheI (not destroyed); 3′ cloning site SalI (not destroyed)
  Sequencing primers: 5′ CGGTGGGAGGTC; 3′ CCTCTACAAATGTGG
Terms and licenses: Academic/Nonprofit Terms; Industry Terms: Not Available to Industry
How to cite: YF-Cav1s was a gift from Takafumi Miyamoto (Addgene plasmid # 171462 ; http://n2t.net/addgene:171462 ; RRID:Addgene_171462)
