[The description below was written by a language model from this plasmid's Addgene catalogue record and pLannotate feature annotations shown in this document.]
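Description:
YF-Cav1s is a mammalian expression plasmid built on a modified pEYFP-C1 backbone. It encodes a three-part fusion protein: EYFP at the N-terminus, followed by an FKBP12 domain and then a fragment of human caveolin-1 covering residues 61–178. Transcription is driven by the CMV immediate-early enhancer and promoter and terminated by the SV40 polyadenylation signal downstream of the residual multiple cloning site. The insert was placed between NheI and SalI sites, both of which are retained.

The plasmid replicates in E. coli at high copy from a ColE1/pUC-type origin and also carries an f1 origin. A single NeoR/KanR cassette, preceded by both a bacterial (bla) promoter and the SV40 early promoter and followed by the HSV TK poly(A) signal, confers kanamycin resistance in bacteria and would allow G418 selection in mammalian cells. The short large T antigen, ble and bGH poly(A) fragments in the annotation appear to be backbone remnants rather than functional elements.

The record describes the product as a "FiCE" component of iCMM, a system for rapidly manipulating mitochondrial morphology in living cells, but it does not expand these acronyms or name the partner construct. FKBP12 domains are commonly used as one half of chemically inducible dimerization pairs, and EYFP allows the fusion to be tracked by fluorescence.

Two discrepancies stand out. The automated annotation labels the FKBP domain as the F36V variant (DmrB), whereas the catalogue lists simply FKBP12. The sequenced record is also 5,463 nt long, shorter than the listed total of 6,185 bp.
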