Features (pLannotate 1.2.2; 16 found; start..end, strand, type, name):
     61..364     +  enhancer       CMV enhancer: human cytomegalovirus immediate early enhancer
    365..568     +  promoter       CMV promoter: human cytomegalovirus (CMV) immediate early promoter
    613..1329    +  CDS            EYFP: EYFP is a basic (constitutively fluorescent) green/yellow fluorescent protein published in 1996, derived from Aequorea victoria. It is reported to be a very rapidly-maturing weak dimer with high acid sensitivity.
   1342..1662    +  CDS            DmrB: F36V mutant of FK506-binding protein FKBP12 binds synthetic ligands that do not bind wild-type FKBP
   1741..2094    +  CDS            CAV1 (fragment): CAV1_CHLAE - Experimental evidence at protein level: Swiss-Prot protein existence level 1. May act as a scaffolding protein within caveolar membranes. Forms a stable heterooligomeric complex with CAV2 that targets to lipid rafts and drives caveolae formation. Mediates the recruitment of CAVIN proteins (CAVIN1/2/3/4) to the caveolae (By similarity). Interacts directly with G-protein alpha subunits and can functionally regulate their activity (By similarity). Involved in the costimulatory signal essential for T-cell receptor (TCR)-mediated T-cell activation. Its binding to DPP4 induces T-cell pr
   2100..2127    +  misc_feature   MCS (fragment): multiple cloning site
   2144..2228    +  CDS            large T antigen (fragment): large T antigen from SV40 (simian virus 40)
   2251..2372    +  polyA_signal   SV40 poly(A) signal: SV40 polyadenylation signal
   2406..2834    -  rep_origin     f1 ori (sequence partly withheld): f1 bacteriophage origin of replication; arrow indicates direction of (+) strand synthesis
   2861..2965    +  promoter       AmpR promoter: bla
   2967..3324    +  promoter       SV40 promoter: SV40 enhancer and early promoter
   3359..4153    +  CDS            NeoR/KanR: aminoglycoside phosphotransferase from Tn5; aph(3')-II (or nptII); confers resistance to neomycin, kanamycin, and G418 (Geneticin®)
   4174..4326    +  CDS            ble (fragment): BLE_KLEPN - Experimental evidence at protein level: Swiss-Prot protein existence level 1. Binding protein with a strong affinity to the bleomycin family of antibiotics. Binds to CL990; an antimitotic-antibiotic compound. From Klebsiella pneumoniae.
   4385..4432    +  polyA_signal   HSV TK poly(A) signal: herpes simplex virus thymidine kinase polyadenylation signal (Cole and Stacy, 1985)
   4523..4539    -  polyA_signal   bGH poly(A) signal (fragment): bovine growth hormone polyadenylation signal
   4761..5349    +  rep_origin     ori: high-copy-number ColE1/pMB1/pBR322/pUC origin of replication
>Addgene plasmid #171462 | YF-Cav1s | addgene full sequence | sequence record 338250 | Addgene NGS Result
TAGTTATTAATAGTAATCAATTACGGGGTCATTAGTTCATAGCCCATATATGGAGTTCCGCGTTACATAA
CTTACGGTAAATGGCCCGCCTGGCTGACCGCCCAACGACCCCCGCCCATTGACGTCAATAATGACGTATG
TTCCCATAGTAACGCCAATAGGGACTTTCCATTGACGTCAATGGGTGGAGTATTTACGGTAAACTGCCCA
CTTGGCAGTACATCAAGTGTATCATATGCCAAGTACGCCCCCTATTGACGTCAATGACGGTAAATGGCCC
GCCTGGCATTATGCCCAGTACATGACCTTATGGGACTTTCCTACTTGGCAGTACATCTACGTATTAGTCA
TCGCTATTACCATGGTGATGCGGTTTTGGCAGTACATCAATGGGCGTGGATAGCGGTTTGACTCACGGGG
ATTTCCAAGTCTCCACCCCATTGACGTCAATGGGAGTTTGTTTTGGCACCAAAATCAACGGGACTTTCCA
AAATGTCGTAACAACTCCGCCCCATTGACGCAAATGGGCGGTAGGCGTGTACGGTGGGAGGTCTATATAA
GCAGAGCTGGTTTAGTGAACCGTCAGATCCGCTAGCGCTACCGGTCGCCACCATGGTGAGCAAGGGCGAG
GAGCTGTTCACCGGGGTGGTGCCCATCCTGGTCGAGCTGGACGGCGACGTAAACGGCCACAAGTTCAGCG
TGTCCGGCGAGGGCGAGGGCGATGCCACCTACGGCAAGCTGACCCTGAAGTTCATCTGCACCACCGGCAA
GCTGCCCGTGCCCTGGCCCACCCTCGTGACCACCTTCGGCTACGGCCTGCAGTGCTTCGCCCGCTACCCC
GACCACATGAAGCAGCACGACTTCTTCAAGTCCGCCATGCCCGAAGGCTACGTCCAGGAGCGCACCATCT
TCTTCAAGGACGACGGCAACTACAAGACCCGCGCCGAGGTGAAGTTCGAGGGCGACACCCTGGTGAACCG
CATCGAGCTGAAGGGCATCGACTTCAAGGAGGACGGCAACATCCTGGGGCACAAGCTGGAGTACAACTAC
AACAGCCACAACGTCTATATCATGGCCGACAAGCAGAAGAACGGCATCAAGGTGAACTTCAAGATCCGCC
ACAACATCGAGGACGGCAGCGTGCAGCTCGCCGACCACTACCAGCAGAACACCCCCATCGGCGACGGCCC
CGTGCTGCTGCCCGACAACCACTACCTGAGCTACCAGTCCGCCCTGAGCAAAGACCCCAACGAGAAGCGC
GATCACATGGTCCTGCTGGAGTTCGTGACCGCCGCCGGGATCACTCTCGGCATGGACGAGCTGTACAAGA
GTGCTGGTGGTGGAGTGCAGGTGGAAACCATCTCCCCAGGAGACGGGCGCACCTTCCCCAAGCGCGGCCA
GACCTGCGTGGTGCACTACACCGGGATGCTTGAAGATGGAAAGAAATTTGATTCCTCCCGGGACAGAAAC
AAGCCCTTTAAGTTTATGCTAGGCAAGCAGGAGGTGATCCGAGGCTGGGAAGAAGGGGTTGCCCAGATGA
GTGTGGGTCAGAGAGCCAAACTGACTATATCTCCAGATTATGCCTATGGTGCCACTGGGCACCCAGGCAT
CATCCCACCACATGCCACTCTCGTCTTCGATGTGGAGCTTCTAAAACTGGAAAGTGCTGGTGGTAGTGCT
GGTGGTAGTGCTGGTGGTAGTGCTGGTGGTAGTGCTGGTGGTCCTCGAGCTCAAGCTTCCGATGACGTGG
TCAAGATTGACTTTGAAGATGTGATTGCAGAACCAGAAGGGACACACAGTTTTGACGGCATTTGGAAGGC
CAGCTTCACCACCTTCACTGTGACGAAATACTGGTTTTACCGCTTGCTGTCTGCCCTCTTTGGCATCCCG
ATGGCACTCATCTGGGGCATTTACTTCGCCATTCTCTCTTTCCTGCACATCTGGGCAGTTGTACCATGCA
TTAAGAGCTTCCTGATTGAGATTCAGTGCATCAGCCGTGTCTATTCCATCTACGTCCACACCGTCTGTGA
CCCACTCTTTGAAGCTGTTGGGAAAATATTCAGCAATGTCCGCATCAACTTGCAGAAAGAAATATAATGA
GTCGACGGTACCGCGGGCCCGGGATCCACCGGATCTAGATAACTGATCATAATCAGCCATACCACATTTG
TAGAGGTTTTACTTGCTTTAAAAAACCTCCCACACCTCCCCCTGAACCTGAAACATAAAATGAATGCAAT
TGTTGTTGTTAACTTGTTTATTGCAGCTTATAATGGTTACAAATAAAGCAATAGCATCACAAATTTCACA
AATAAAGCATTTTTTTCACTGCATTCTAGTTGTGGTTTGTCCAAACTCATCAATGTATCTTAAGGCGTAA
ATTGTAAGCGTTAATATTTTGTTAAAATTCGCGTTAAATTTTTGTTAAATCAGCTCATTTTTTAACCAAT
AGGCCGAAATCGGCAAAATCCCTTATAAATCAAAAGAATAGACCGAGATAGGGT
[37 nt withheld, positions 2505-2541]
AAAGAACGTGGACTCCAACGTCAAAGG
[49 nt withheld, positions 2569-2617]
T
[91 nt withheld, positions 2619-2709]
G
[124 nt withheld, positions 2711-2834]
CAGGTGGCACTTTTCGGGGAAATGTGCGCGGAACCCCTATTTGTTTATTTTTCTAAATACATTCAAATAT
GTATCCGCTCATGAGACAATAACCCTGATAAATGCTTCAATAATATTGAAAAAGGAAGAGTCCTGAGGCG
GAAAGAACCAGCTGTGGAATGTGTGTCAGTTAGGGTGTGGAAAGTCCCCAGGCTCCCCAGCAGGCAGAAG
TATGCAAAGCATGCATCTCAATTAGTCAGCAACCAGGTGTGGAAAGTCCCCAGGCTCCCCAGCAGGCAGA
AGTATGCAAAGCATGCATCTCAATTAGTCAGCAACCATAGTCCCGCCCCTAACTCCGCCCATCCCGCCCC
TAACTCCGCCCAGTTCCGCCCATTCTCCGCCCCATGGCTGACTAATTTTTTTTATTTATGCAGAGGCCGA
GGCCGCCTCGGCCTCTGAGCTATTCCAGAAGTAGTGAGGAGGCTTTTTTGGAGGCCTAGGCTTTTGCAAA
GATCGATCAAGAGACAGGATGAGGATCGTTTCGCATGATTGAACAAGATGGATTGCACGCAGGTTCTCCG
GCCGCTTGGGTGGAGAGGCTATTCGGCTATGACTGGGCACAACAGACAATCGGCTGCTCTGATGCCGCCG
TGTTCCGGCTGTCAGCGCAGGGGCGCCCGGTTCTTTTTGTCAAGACCGACCTGTCCGGTGCCCTGAATGA
ACTGCAAGACGAGGCAGCGCGGCTATCGTGGCTGGCCACGACGGGCGTTCCTTGCGCAGCTGTGCTCGAC
GTTGTCACTGAAGCGGGAAGGGACTGGCTGCTATTGGGCGAAGTGCCGGGGCAGGATCTCCTGTCATCTC
ACCTTGCTCCTGCCGAGAAAGTATCCATCATGGCTGATGCAATGCGGCGGCTGCATACGCTTGATCCGGC
TACCTGCCCATTCGACCACCAAGCGAAACATCGCATCGAGCGAGCACGTACTCGGATGGAAGCCGGTCTT
GTCGATCAGGATGATCTGGACGAAGAGCATCAGGGGCTCGCGCCAGCCGAACTGTTCGCCAGGCTCAAGG
CGAGCATGCCCGACGGCGAGGATCTCGTCGTGACCCATGGCGATGCCTGCTTGCCGAATATCATGGTGGA
AAATGGCCGCTTTTCTGGATTCATCGACTGTGGCCGGCTGGGTGTGGCGGACCGCTATCAGGACATAGCG
TTGGCTACCCGTGATATTGCTGAAGAGCTTGGCGGCGAATGGGCTGACCGCTTCCTCGTGCTTTACGGTA
TCGCCGCTCCCGATTCGCAGCGCATCGCCTTCTATCGCCTTCTTGACGAGTTCTTCTGAGCGGGACTCTG
GGGTTCGAAATGACCGACCAAGCGACGCCCAACCTGCCATCACGAGATTTCGATTCCACCGCCGCCTTCT
ATGAAAGGTTGGGCTTCGGAATCGTTTTCCGGGACGCCGGCTGGATGATCCTCCAGCGCGGGGATCTCAT
GCTGGAGTTCTTCGCCCACCCTAGGGGGAGGCTAACTGAAACACGGAAGGAGACAATACCGGAAGGAACC
CGCGCTATGACGGCAATAAAAAGACAGAATAAAACGCACGGTGTTGGGTCGTTTGTTCATAAACGCGGGG
TTCGGTCCCAGGGCTGGCACTCTGTCGATACCCCACCGAGACCCCATTGGGGCCAATACGCCCGCGTTTC
TTCCTTTTCCCCACCCCACCCCCCAAGTTCGGGTGAAGGCCCAGGGCTCGCAGCCAACGTCGGGGCGGCA
GGCCCTGCCATAGCCTCAGGTTACTCATATATACTTTAGATTGATTTAAAACTTCATTTTTAATTTAAAA
GGATCTAGGTGAAGATCCTTTTTGATAATCTCATGACCAAAATCCCTTAACGTGAGTTTTCGTTCCACTG
AGCGTCAGACCCCGTAGAAAAGATCAAAGGATCTTCTTGAGATCCTTTTTTTCTGCGCGTAATCTGCTGC
TTGCAAACAAAAAAACCACCGCTACCAGCGGTGGTTTGTTTGCCGGATCAAGAGCTACCAACTCTTTTTC
CGAAGGTAACTGGCTTCAGCAGAGCGCAGATACCAAATACTGTTCTTCTAGTGTAGCCGTAGTTAGGCCA
CCACTTCAAGAACTCTGTAGCACCGCCTACATACCTCGCTCTGCTAATCCTGTTACCAGTGGCTGCTGCC
AGTGGCGATAAGTCGTGTCTTACCGGGTTGGACTCAAGACGATAGTTACCGGATAAGGCGCAGCGGTCGG
GCTGAACGGGGGGTTCGTGCACACAGCCCAGCTTGGAGCGAACGACCTACACCGAACTGAGATACCTACA
GCGTGAGCTATGAGAAAGCGCCACGCTTCCCGAAGGGAGAAAGGCGGACAGGTATCCGGTAAGCGGCAGG
GTCGGAACAGGAGAGCGCACGAGGGAGCTTCCAGGGGGAAACGCCTGGTATCTTTATAGTCCTGTCGGGT
TTCGCCACCTCTGACTTGAGCGTCGATTTTTGTGATGCTCGTCAGGGGGGCGGAGCCTATGGAAAAACGC
CAGCAACGCGGCCTTTTTACGGTTCCTGGCCTTTTGCTGGCCTTTTGCTCACATGTTCTTTCCTGCGTTA
TCCCCTGATTCTGTGGATAACCGTATTACCGCCATGCAT
