>Addgene plasmid #171462 | YF-Cav1s | depositor partial sequence | sequence record 332482 | YF-Cav1s
ATGGTGAGCAAGGGCGAGGAGCTGTTCACCGGGGTGGTGCCCATCCTGGTCGAGCTGGACGGCGACGTAA
ACGGCCACAAGTTCAGCGTGTCCGGCGAGGGCGAGGGCGATGCCACCTACGGCAAGCTGACCCTGAAGTT
CATCTGCACCACCGGCAAGCTGCCCGTGCCCTGGCCCACCCTCGTGACCACCTTCGGCTACGGCCTGCAG
TGCTTCGCCCGCTACCCCGACCACATGAAGCAGCACGACTTCTTCAAGTCCGCCATGCCCGAAGGCTACG
TCCAGGAGCGCACCATCTTCTTCAAGGACGACGGCAACTACAAGACCCGCGCCGAGGTGAAGTTCGAGGG
CGACACCCTGGTGAACCGCATCGAGCTGAAGGGCATCGACTTCAAGGAGGACGGCAACATCCTGGGGCAC
AAGCTGGAGTACAACTACAACAGCCACAACGTCTATATCATGGCCGACAAGCAGAAGAACGGCATCAAGG
TGAACTTCAAGATCCGCCACAACATCGAGGACGGCAGCGTGCAGCTCGCCGACCACTACCAGCAGAACAC
CCCCATCGGCGACGGCCCCGTGCTGCTGCCCGACAACCACTACCTGAGCTACCAGTCCGCCCTGAGCAAA
GACCCCAACGAGAAGCGCGATCACATGGTCCTGCTGGAGTTCGTGACCGCCGCCGGGATCACTCTCGGCA
TGGACGAGCTGTACAAGAGTGCTGGTGGTGGAGTGCAGGTGGAAACCATCTCCCCAGGAGACGGGCGCAC
CTTCCCCAAGCGCGGCCAGACCTGCGTGGTGCACTACACCGGGATGCTTGAAGATGGAAAGAAATTTGAT
TCCTCCCGGGACAGAAACAAGCCCTTTAAGTTTATGCTAGGCAAGCAGGAGGTGATCCGAGGCTGGGAAG
AAGGGGTTGCCCAGATGAGTGTGGGTCAGAGAGCCAAACTGACTATATCTCCAGATTATGCCTATGGTGC
CACTGGGCACCCAGGCATCATCCCACCACATGCCACTCTCGTCTTCGATGTGGAGCTTCTAAAACTGGAA
AGTGCTGGTGGTAGTGCTGGTGGTAGTGCTGGTGGTAGTGCTGGTGGTAGTGCTGGTGGTCCTCGAGCTC
AAGCTTCCGATGACGTGGTCAAGATTGACTTTGAAGATGTGATTGCAGAACCAGAAGGGACACACAGTTT
TGACGGCATTTGGAAGGCCAGCTTCACCACCTTCACTGTGACGAAATACTGGTTTTACCGCTTGCTGTCT
GCCCTCTTTGGCATCCCGATGGCACTCATCTGGGGCATTTACTTCGCCATTCTCTCTTTCCTGCACATCT
GGGCAGTTGTACCATGCATTAAGAGCTTCCTGATTGAGATTCAGTGCATCAGCCGTGTCTATTCCATCTA
CGTCCACACCGTCTGTGACCCACTCTTTGAAGCTGTTGGGAAAATATTCAGCAATGTCCGCATCAACTTG
CAGAAAGAAATATAA
